Addgene plasmid #233578: AiP20145 - pAAV-AiE3289m-minBG-SYFP2-WPRE3-BGHpA
Purpose: AiE3289m is an enhancer sequence, designed to drive AAV-mediated transgene expression in specific populations of brain cells
Depositing lab: Bosiljka Tasic. Depositing organization: Allen Institute. Publication: A suite of enhancer AAVs and transgenic mouse lines for genetic access to cortical cell types. Ben-Simon Y, Hooper M, Narayan S, Daigle TL, Dwivedi D, Way SW, Oster A, Stafford DA, Mich JK, Taormina MJ, Martinez RA, Opitz-Araya X, Roth JR, Alexander JR, Allen S, Amster A, Arbuckle J, Ayala A, Baker PM, Bakken TE, Barcelli T, Barta S, Bendrick J, Bertagnolli D, Bielstein C, Bishwakarma P, Bowlus J, Boyer G, Brouner K, Casian B, Casper T, Chakka AB, Chakrabarty R, Chance RK, Chavan S, Clark M, Colbert K, Collman F, Daniel S, Departee M, DiValentin P, Donadio N, Dotson N, Egdorf T, Fliss T, Gabitto M, Garcia J, Gary A, Gasperini M, Gloe J, Goldy J, Gore BB, Graybuck L, Greisman N, Haeseleer F, Halterman C, Haradon Z, Hastings SD, Helback O, Ho W, Hockemeyer D, Huang C, Huff S, Hunker A, Johansen N, Jones D, Juneau Z, Kalmbach B, Kannan M, Khem S, Kussick E, Kutsal R, Larsen R, Lee C, Lee AY, Leibly M, Lenz GH, Li S, Liang E, Lusk N, Madigan Z, Malloy J, Malone J, McCue R, Melchor J, Mollenkopf T, Moosman S, Morin E, Newman D, Ng L, Ngo K, Omstead V, Otto S, Oyama A, Pena N, Pham T, Phillips E, Pom CA, Potekhina L, Ransford S, Ray PL, Rette D, Reynoldson C, Rimorin C, Rocha D, Ruiz A, Sanchez REA, Sawyer L, Sedeno-Cortes A, Sevigny JP, Shapovalova N, Shepard N, Shulga L, Sigler AR, Siverts L, Soliman S, Somasundaram S, Staats B, Stewart K, Szelenyi E, Tieu M, Trader C, Tran A, van Velthoven CTJ, Walker M, Wang Y, Weed N, Wirthlin M, Wood T, Wynalda B, Yao Z, Zhou T, Ariza J, Dee N, Reding M, Ronellenfitch K, Mufti S, Sunkin SM, Smith KA, Esposito L, Waters J, Thyagarajan B, Yao S, Lein ES, Zeng H, Levi BP, Ngai J, Ting JT, Tasic B. Cell. 2025 May 16:S0092-8674(25)00513-6. doi: 10.1016/j.cell.2025.05.002. PubMed 40403729.
Backbone
  Vector backbone: rAAV
  Vector type: AAV
Growth in bacteria
  Bacterial resistance: Ampicillin, 100 μg/mL
  Growth temperature: 30°C
  Growth strain: NEB Stable
  Copy number: Unknown
Gene/Insert
  Gene/Insert name: SYFP2
Terms and licenses: Academic/Nonprofit Terms; Industry Terms: Not Available to Industry
How to cite: AiP20145 - pAAV-AiE3289m-minBG-SYFP2-WPRE3-BGHpA was a gift from Bosiljka Tasic (Addgene plasmid # 233578 ; http://n2t.net/addgene:233578 ; RRID:Addgene_233578)
