[The description below was written by a language model from this plasmid's Addgene catalogue record and pLannotate feature annotations shown in this document.]
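Description:
AiP20145 - pAAV-AiE3289m-minBG-SYFP2-WPRE3-BGHpA is a recombinant AAV transfer plasmid of about 4.9 kb, built to test or exploit a candidate cell-type-specific enhancer in the brain. It is maintained in bacteria through a high-copy ColE1/pUC-type origin and an ampicillin resistance gene (β-lactamase with its own promoter). The backbone also carries an f1 phage origin along with short remnants of the pBR322 bom and rop regions. The catalogue lists a recombination-deficient host strain, a common choice for ITR-containing plasmids because the repeats are prone to rearrangement.

The payload sits between AAV2 inverted terminal repeats, which are the cis elements needed for replication and packaging of the genome into AAV particles. The downstream ITR is annotated in full, whereas the upstream one is detected only as two short fragments, which may simply reflect the difficulty of sequencing or annotating this structured repeat. As the name indicates, the enhancer AiE3289m is placed upstream of a minimal beta-globin promoter (minBG). Neither element is annotated in the feature table, but they presumably occupy the unannotated stretch between the left ITR and the reporter. A minimal promoter has little activity of its own, so expression depends on the enhancer, which is meant to restrict transcription to particular brain cell populations; the record does not say which populations. The reporter is SYFP2, a rapidly maturing monomeric yellow fluorescent protein derived from Aequorea victoria. It is followed by WPRE3, a shortened woodchuck posttranscriptional regulatory element that boosts transcript expression while saving packaging space, and by the bovine growth hormone polyadenylation signal. The plasmid is typically used to produce enhancer AAVs that fluorescently label targeted cells and allow enhancer specificity to be assessed.
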