Features (pLannotate 1.2.2; 14 found; start..end, strand, type, name):
     12..39      +  repeat_region  AAV2 ITR (fragment): inverted terminal repeat of adeno-associated virus serotype 2 inverted
     68..95      +  repeat_region  AAV2 ITR (fragment): inverted terminal repeat of adeno-associated virus serotype 2 inverted
    967..1683    +  CDS            SYFP2: SYFP2 is a basic (constitutively fluorescent) yellow fluorescent protein published in 2006, derived from Aequorea victoria. It is reported to be a very rapidly-maturing monomer with moderate acid sensitivity.
   1723..1880    +  misc_feature   WPRE (fragment): woodchuck hepatitis virus posttranscriptional regulatory element
   1886..1966    +  misc_feature   WPRE (fragment): woodchuck hepatitis virus posttranscriptional regulatory element
   1983..2094    +  polyA_signal   bGH poly(A) signal: bovine growth hormone polyadenylation signal
   2212..2352    +  repeat_region  AAV2 ITR: inverted terminal repeat of adeno-associated virus serotype 2 inverted
   2357..2408    -  misc_feature   bom (fragment): basis of mobility region from pBR322
   2427..2882    +  rep_origin     f1 ori (sequence partly withheld): f1 bacteriophage origin of replication; arrow indicates direction of (+) strand synthesis
   2883..2932    -  misc_feature   bom (fragment): basis of mobility region from pBR322
   3034..3069    -  CDS            rop (fragment): Rop protein, which maintains plasmids at low copy number; rop
   3164..3268    +  promoter       AmpR promoter: bla
   3269..4129    +  CDS            AmpR: β-lactamase; bla; confers resistance to ampicillin, carbenicillin, and related antibiotics
   4300..4888    +  rep_origin     ori: high-copy-number ColE1/pMB1/pBR322/pUC origin of replication
>Addgene plasmid #233578 | AiP20145 - pAAV-AiE3289m-minBG-SYFP2-WPRE3-BGHpA | addgene full sequence | sequence record 463079 | Addgene NGS Result
CCTGCAGGCAGCTGCGCGCTCGCTCGCTCACTGAGGCCGCCCGGGCGTCGGGCGACCTTTGGTCGCCCGG
CCTCAGTGAGCGAGCGAGCGCGCAGAGAGGGAGTGGCCAACTCCATCACTAGGGGTTCCTGCGGCCGCAC
GCGTTTGTTCACTCTGACTGTTACAAGCTGTTTTCTACTGATTTCCCCCCATATTTATAATAACCAGGAG
GTGATGTTTTAAGATTTGTAAGTATTAAAAGTGAATTCACATAGTAATCTTACCTACTTATAAACTTATA
CTAGCAATAAGTATGTATATTTTCAGTAGACATATATGTGTTACATCTTTGATATTTAAAACTAATTTGT
CTCAGTAGCACTATAGTTACTAGAAATGTCAAACCGAAGACATTTTATAACCTGTCCTCTTGCAATGGAT
CATCTAAAAGGCATGTTCCAGCACATTGCGGGTTTGTATAAATGGAGTTTGACATTCTGCCATGTATTGT
GACCATGATTCCTCTGATCTACCCAGAACACTCCTACACCATGATGTTGACAAATCTAAAATTGGACCTA
TGACATTTTCCTTCTGCTTACTCATAAAACCGCTTGCTTAACCTCTTCAGCAATTGTACTTCCTGAAATG
TTTCCCTGAGTGGTTTGAAGCTTCTGTCTAAACTAAGTCTGCGTTGCTAAGTTTTTGCAAACTAAAAGTT
CTGATAGTAAGATCTACCTTACCACCAATGACCTACTTTCCTCTGTCTCTACAAAGCTTTATAATTTTAA
AACTACATAATTTTTCTTCTTTCCTTCTTTGTTTCTGAGGCATACCTTTTCTGCATAGCCCTAGCTCTCT
TGGAATTCGCTCCATAGACCGCCGGCGGAGCTCGGGCTGGGCATAAAAGTCAGGGCAGAGCCATCTATTG
CTTACATTTGCTTCTGGGATCCAGATCTTTCGAAGCTAGCGCTACCGGTCGCCACCATGGTGAGCAAGGG
CGAGGAGCTGTTCACCGGGGTGGTGCCCATCCTGGTCGAGCTGGACGGCGACGTAAACGGCCACAAGTTC
AGCGTGTCCGGCGAGGGCGAGGGCGATGCCACCTACGGCAAGCTGACCCTGAAGCTGATCTGCACCACCG
GCAAGCTGCCCGTGCCCTGGCCCACCCTCGTGACCACCCTGGGCTACGGCGTGCAGTGCTTCGCCCGCTA
CCCCGACCACATGAAGCAGCACGACTTCTTCAAGTCCGCCATGCCCGAAGGCTACGTCCAGGAGCGCACC
ATCTTCTTCAAGGACGACGGCAACTACAAGACCCGCGCCGAGGTGAAGTTCGAGGGCGACACCCTGGTGA
ACCGCATCGAGCTGAAGGGCATCGACTTCAAGGAGGACGGCAACATCCTGGGGCACAAGCTGGAGTACAA
CTACAACAGCCACAACGTCTATATCACCGCCGACAAGCAGAAGAACGGCATCAAGGCCAACTTCAAGATC
CGCCACAACATCGAGGACGGCGGCGTGCAGCTCGCCGACCACTACCAGCAGAACACCCCCATCGGCGACG
GCCCCGTGCTGCTGCCCGACAACCACTACCTGAGCTACCAGTCCAAGCTGAGCAAAGACCCCAACGAGAA
GCGCGATCACATGGTCCTGCTGGAGTTCGTGACCGCCGCCGGGATCACTCTCGGCATGGACGAGCTGTAC
AAGTAAGTCGACGGCGCGCCGCGGCCGCGAATTCGATATCATAATCAACCTCTGGATTACAAAATTTGTG
AAAGATTGACTGGTATTCTTAACTATGTTGCTCCTTTTACGCTATGTGGATACGCTGCTTTAATGCCTTT
GTATCATGCTATTGCTTCCCGTATGGCTTTCATTTTCTCCTCCTTGTATAAATCCTGGTTAGTTCTTGCC
ACGGCGGAACTCATCGCCGCCTGCCTTGCCCGCTGCTGGACAGGGGCTCGGCTGTTGGGCACTGACAATT
CCGTGGCTCGAGAGATCTTCGACTGTGCCTTCTAGTTGCCAGCCATCTGTTGTTTGCCCCTCCCCCGTGC
CTTCCTTGACCCTGGAAGGTGCCACTCCCACTGTCCTTTCCTAATAAAATGAGGAAATTGCATCGCATTG
TCTGAGTAGGTGTCATTCTATTCTGGGGGGTGGGGTGGGGCAGGACAGCAAGGGGGAGGATTGGGAAGAC
AATAGCAGGCATGAGATCTCACGTGCGGACCGAGCGGCCGCAGGAACCCCTAGTGATGGAGTTGGCCACT
CCCTCTCTGCGCGCTCGCTCGCTCACTGAGGCCGGGCGACCAAAGGTCGCCCGACGCCCGGGCTTTGCCC
GGGCGGCCTCAGTGAGCGAGCGAGCGCGCAGCTGCCTGCAGGGGCGCCTGATGCGGTATTTTCTCCTTAC
GCATCTGTGCGGTATTTCACACCGCATA
[95 nt withheld, positions 2409-2503]
T
[46 nt withheld, positions 2505-2550]
C
[141 nt withheld, positions 2552-2692]
CCTTTGACGTTGGAGTCCACGTTCTTT
[37 nt withheld, positions 2720-2756]
ACTCTATCTCGGGCTATTCTTTTGATTTATAAGGGATTTTGCCGATTTCGGTCTATTGGTTAAAAAATGA
GCTGATTTAACAAAAATTTAACGCGAATTTTAACAAAATATTAACGTTTACAATTTTATGGTGCACTCTC
AGTACAATCTGCTCTGATGCCGCATAGTTAAGCCAGCCCCGACACCCGCCAACACCCGCTGACGCGCCCT
GACGGGCTTGTCTGCTCCCGGCATCCGCTTACAGACAAGCTGTGACCGTCTCCGGGAGCTGCATGTGTCA
GAGGTTTTCACCGTCATCACCGAAACGCGCGAGACGAAAGGGCCTCGTGATACGCCTATTTTTATAGGTT
AATGTCATGATAATAATGGTTTCTTAGACGTCAGGTGGCACTTTTCGGGGAAATGTGCGCGGAACCCCTA
TTTGTTTATTTTTCTAAATACATTCAAATATGTATCCGCTCATGAGACAATAACCCTGATAAATGCTTCA
ATAATATTGAAAAAGGAAGAGTATGAGTATTCAACATTTCCGTGTCGCCCTTATTCCCTTTTTTGCGGCA
TTTTGCCTTCCTGTTTTTGCTCACCCAGAAACGCTGGTGAAAGTAAAAGATGCTGAAGATCAGTTGGGTG
CACGAGTGGGTTACATCGAACTGGATCTCAACAGCGGTAAGATCCTTGAGAGTTTTCGCCCCGAAGAACG
TTTTCCAATGATGAGCACTTTTAAAGTTCTGCTATGTGGCGCGGTATTATCCCGTATTGACGCCGGGCAA
GAGCAACTCGGTCGCCGCATACACTATTCTCAGAATGACTTGGTTGAGTACTCACCAGTCACAGAAAAGC
ATCTTACGGATGGCATGACAGTAAGAGAATTATGCAGTGCTGCCATAACCATGAGTGATAACACTGCGGC
CAACTTACTTCTGACAACGATCGGAGGACCGAAGGAGCTAACCGCTTTTTTGCACAACATGGGGGATCAT
GTAACTCGCCTTGATCGTTGGGAACCGGAGCTGAATGAAGCCATACCAAACGACGAGCGTGACACCACGA
TGCCTGTAGCAATGGCAACAACGTTGCGCAAACTATTAACTGGCGAACTACTTACTCTAGCTTCCCGGCA
ACAATTAATAGACTGGATGGAGGCGGATAAAGTTGCAGGACCACTTCTGCGCTCGGCCCTTCCGGCTGGC
TGGTTTATTGCTGATAAATCTGGAGCCGGTGAGCGTGGGTCTCGCGGTATCATTGCAGCACTGGGGCCAG
ATGGTAAGCCCTCCCGTATCGTAGTTATCTACACGACGGGGAGTCAGGCAACTATGGATGAACGAAATAG
ACAGATCGCTGAGATAGGTGCCTCACTGATTAAGCATTGGTAACTGTCAGACCAAGTTTACTCATATATA
CTTTAGATTGATTTAAAACTTCATTTTTAATTTAAAAGGATCTAGGTGAAGATCCTTTTTGATAATCTCA
TGACCAAAATCCCTTAACGTGAGTTTTCGTTCCACTGAGCGTCAGACCCCGTAGAAAAGATCAAAGGATC
TTCTTGAGATCCTTTTTTTCTGCGCGTAATCTGCTGCTTGCAAACAAAAAAACCACCGCTACCAGCGGTG
GTTTGTTTGCCGGATCAAGAGCTACCAACTCTTTTTCCGAAGGTAACTGGCTTCAGCAGAGCGCAGATAC
CAAATACTGTTCTTCTAGTGTAGCCGTAGTTAGGCCACCACTTCAAGAACTCTGTAGCACCGCCTACATA
CCTCGCTCTGCTAATCCTGTTACCAGTGGCTGCTGCCAGTGGCGATAAGTCGTGTCTTACCGGGTTGGAC
TCAAGACGATAGTTACCGGATAAGGCGCAGCGGTCGGGCTGAACGGGGGGTTCGTGCACACAGCCCAGCT
TGGAGCGAACGACCTACACCGAACTGAGATACCTACAGCGTGAGCTATGAGAAAGCGCCACGCTTCCCGA
AGGGAGAAAGGCGGACAGGTATCCGGTAAGCGGCAGGGTCGGAACAGGAGAGCGCACGAGGGAGCTTCCA
GGGGGAAACGCCTGGTATCTTTATAGTCCTGTCGGGTTTCGCCACCTCTGACTTGAGCGTCGATTTTTGT
GATGCTCGTCAGGGGGGCGGAGCCTATGGAAAAACGCCAGCAACGCGGCCTTTTTACGGTTCCTGGCCTT
TTGCTGGCCTTTTGCTCACATGT
